>Addgene plasmid #155161 | pBEL2081 | addgene full sequence | sequence record 318454 | Addgene NGS Result
CATAACCCCTTGGGGCCTCTAAACGGGTCTTGAGGGGTTTTTTGCTGAAAGGAGGAACTATATCCGGATT
GGCGAATGGG
[124 nt withheld, positions 81-204]
C
[91 nt withheld, positions 206-296]
A
[49 nt withheld, positions 298-346]
CCTTTGACGTTGGAGTCCACGTTCTTT
[37 nt withheld, positions 374-410]
ACCCTATCTCGGTCTATTCTTTTGATTTATAAGGGATTTTGCCGATTTCGGCCTATTGGTTAAAAAATGA
GCTGATTTAACAAAAATTTAACGCGAATTTTAACAAAATATTAACGCTTACAATTTAGGTGGCACTTTTC
GGGGAACGACGACCTGCAGCCAAGCTAGCTTGGCTGGACGTAAACTCCTCTTCAGACCTAATAACTTCGT
ATAGCATACATTATACGAAGTTATATTAAGGGTTATTGAATATGATCGGAATTGGGCTGCAGGAATTCGA
TAGCTTGGCTGCAGGTCGACCTCGAGGATGTGCGCGGAACCCCTATTTGTTTATTTTTCTAAATACATTC
AAATATGTATCCGCTCATGAGACAATAACCCTGATAAATGCTTCAATAATATTGAAAAAGGAAGAGTATG
AGTATTCAACATTTCCGTGTCGCCCTTATTCCCTTTTTTGCGGCATTTTGCCTTCCTGTTTTTGCTCACC
CAGAAACGCTGGTGAAAGTAAAAGATGCTGAAGATCAGTTGGGTGCACGAGTGGGTTACATCGAACTGGA
TCTCAACAGCGGTAAGATCCTTGAGAGTTTTCGCCCCGAAGAACGTTTTCCAATGATGAGCACTTTTAAA
GTTCTGCTATGTGGCGCGGTATTATCCCGTATTGACGCCGGGCAAGAGCAACTCGGTCGCCGCATACACT
ATTCTCAGAATGACTTGGTTGAGTACTCACCAGTCACAGAAAAGCATCTTACGGATGGCATGACAGTAAG
AGAATTATGCAGTGCTGCCATAACCATGAGTGATAACACTGCGGCCAACTTACTTCTGACAACGATCGGA
GGACCGAAGGAGCTAACCGCTTTTTTGCACAACATGGGGGATCATGTAACTCGCCTTGATCGTTGGGAAC
CGGAGCTGAATGAAGCCATACCAAACGACGAGCGTGACACCACGATGCCTGCAGCAATGGCAACAACGTT
GCGCAAACTATTAACTGGCGAACTACTTACTCTAGCTTCCCGGCAACAATTAATAGACTGGATGGAGGCG
GATAAAGTTGCAGGACCACTTCTGCGCTCGGCCCTTCCGGCTGGCTGGTTTATTGCTGATAAATCTGGAG
CCGGTGAGCGTGGCTCTCGCGGTATCATTGCAGCACTGGGGCCAGATGGTAAGCCCTCCCGTATCGTAGT
TATCTACACGACGGGGAGTCAGGCAACTATGGATGAACGAAATAGACAGATCGCTGAGATAGGTGCCTCA
CTGATTAAGCATTGGTAACTGTCAGACCAAGTTTACTCATATATACTTTAGATTGATTTAAAACTTCATT
TTTAATTTAAAAGGATCTAGGTGAAGATCCTTTTTGATAATCTCATGACCAAAATCCCTTAACGTGAGTT
TTCGTTCCACTGAGCGTCAGACCCCGTAGAAAAGATCAAAGGATCTTCTTGAGATCCTTTTTTTCTGCGC
GTAATCTGCTGCTTGCAAACAAAAAAACCACCGCTACCAGCGGTGGTTTGTTTGCCGGATCAAGAGCTAC
CAACTCTTTTTCCGAAGGTAACTGGCTTCAGCAGAGCGCAGATACCAAATACTGTCCTTCTAGTGTAGCC
GTAGTTAGGCCACCACTTCAAGAACTCTGTAGCACCGCCTACATACCTCGCTCTGCTAATCCTGTTACCA
GTGGCTGCTGCCAGTGGCGATAAGTCGTGTCTTACCGGGTTGGACTCAAGACGATAGTTACCGGATAAGG
CGCAGCGGTCGGGCTGAACGGGGGGTTCGTGCACACAGCCCAGCTTGGAGCGAACGACCTACACCGAACT
GAGATACCTACAGCGTGAGCTATGAGAAAGCGCCACGCTTCCCGAAGGGAGAAAGGCGGACAGGTATCCG
GTAAGCGGCAGGGTCGGAACAGGAGAGCGCACGAGGGAGCTTCCAGGGGGAAACGCCTGGTATCTTTATA
GTCCTGTCGGGTTTCGCCACCTCTGACTTGAGCGTCGATTTTTGTGATGCTCGTCAGGGGGGCGGAGCCT
ATGGAAAAACGCCAGCAACGCGGCCTTTTTACGGTTCCTGGCCTTTTGCTGGCCTTTTGCTCACATGTTC
TTTCCTGCGTTATCCCCTGATTCTGTGGATAACCGTATTACCGCCTTTGAGTGAGCTGATACCGCTCGCC
GCAGCCGAACGACCGAGCGCAGCGAGTCAGTGAGCGAGGAAGCGGAAGAGCGCCTGATGCGGTATTTTCT
CCTTACGCATCTGTGCGGTATTTCACACCGCAATGGTGCACTCTCAGTACAATCTGCTCTGATGCCGCAT
AGTTAAGCCAGTATACACTCCGCTATCGCTACGTGACTGGGTCATGGCTGCGCCCCGACACCCGCCAACA
CCCGCTGACGCGCCCTGACGGGCTTGTCTGCTCCCGGCATCCGCTTACAGACAAGCTGTGACCGTCTCCG
GGAGCTGCATGTGTCAGAGGTTTTCACCGTCATCACCGAAACGCGCGAGGCAGCTGCGGTAAAGCTCATC
AGCGTGGTCGTGAAGCGATTCACAGATGTCTGCCTGTTCATCCGCGTCCAGCTCGTTGAGTTTCTCCAGA
AGCGTTAATGTCTGGCTTCTGATAAAGCGGGCCATGTTAAGGGCGGTTTTTTCCTGTTTGGTCACTGATG
CCTCCGTGTAAGGGGGATTTCTGTTCATGGGGGTAATGATACCGATGAAACGAGAGAGGATGCTCACGAT
ACGGGTTACTGATGATGAACATGCCCGGTTACTGGAACGTTGTGAGGGTAAACAACTGGCGGTATGGATG
CGGCGGGACCAGAGAAAAATCACTCAGGGTCAATGCCAGCGCTTCGTTAATACAGATGTAGGTGTTCCAC
AGGGTAGCCAGCAGCATCCTGCGATGCAGATCCGGAACATAATGGTGCAGGGCGCTGACTTCCGCGTTTC
CAGACTTTACGAAACACGGAAACCGAAGACCATTCATGTTGTTGCTCAGGTCGCAGACGTTTTGCAGCAG
CAGTCGCTTCACGTTCGCTCGCGTATCGGTGATTCATTCTGCTAACCAGTAAGGCAACCCCGCCAGCCTA
GCCGGGTCCTCAACGACAGGAGCACGATCATGCGCACCCGTGGGGCCGCCATGCCGGCGATAATGGCCTG
CTTCTCGCCGAAACGTTTGGTGGCGGGACCAGTGACGAAGGCTTGAGCGAGGGCGTGCAAGATTCCGAAT
ACCGCAAGCGACAGGCCGATCATCGTCGCGCTCCAGCGAAAGCGGTCCTCGCCGAAAATGACCCAGAGCG
CTGCCGGCACCTGTCCTACGAGTTGCATGATAAAGAAGACAGTCATAAGTGCGGCGACGATAGTCATGCC
CCGCGCCCACCGGAAGGAGCTGACTGGGTTGAAGGCTCTCAAGGGCATCGGTCGAGATCCCGGTGCCTAA
TGAGTGAGCTAACTTACATTAATTGCGTTGCGCTCACTGCCCGCTTTCCAGTCGGGAAACCTGTCGTGCC
AGCTGCATTAATGAATCGGCCAACGCGCGGGGAGAGGCGGTTTGCGTATTGGGCGCCAGGGTGGTTTTTC
TTTTCACCAGTGAGACGGGCAACAGCTGATTGCCCTTCACCGCCTGGCCCTGAGAGAGTTGCAGCAAGCG
GTCCACGCTGGTTTGCCCCAGCAGGCGAAAATCCTGTTTGATGGTGGTTAACGGCGGGATATAACATGAG
CTGTCTTCGGTATCGTCGTATCCCACTACCGAGATATCCGCACCAACGCGCAGCCCGGACTCGGTAATGG
CGCGCATTGCGCCCAGCGCCATCTGATCGTTGGCAACCAGCATCGCAGTGGGAACGATGCCCTCATTCAG
CATTTGCATGGTTTGTTGAAAACCGGACATGGCACTCCAGTCGCCTTCCCGTTCCGCTATCGGCTGAATT
TGATTGCGAGTGAGATATTTATGCCAGCCAGCCAGACGCAGACGCGCCGAGACAGAACTTAATGGGCCCG
CTAACAGCGCGATTTGCTGGTGACCCAATGCGACCAGATGCTCCACGCCCAGTCGCGTACCGTCTTCATG
GGAGAAAATAATACTGTTGATGGGTGTCTGGTCAGAGACATCAAGAAATAACGCCGGAACATTAGTGCAG
GCAGCTTCCACAGCAATGGCATCCTGGTCATCCAGCGGATAGTTAATGATCAGCCCACTGACGCGTTGCG
CGAGAAGATTGTGCACCGCCGCTTTACAGGCTTCGACGCCGCTTCGTTCTACCATCGACACCACCACGCT
GGCACCCAGTTGATCGGCGCGAGATTTAATCGCCGCGACAATTTGCGACGGCGCGTGCAGGGCCAGACTG
GAGGTGGCAACGCCAATCAGCAACGACTGTTTGCCCGCCAGTTGTTGTGCCACGCGGTTGGGAATGTAAT
TCAGCTCCGCCATCGCCGCTTCCACTTTTTCCCGCGTTTTCGCAGAAACGTGGCTGGCCTGGTTCACCAC
GCGGGAAACGGTCTGATAAGAGACACCGGCATACTCTGCGACATCGTATAACGTTACTGGTTTCACATTC
ACCACCCTGAATTGACTCTCTTCCGGGCGCTATCATGCCATACCGCGAAAGGTTTTGCGCCATTCGATGG
TGTCCGGGATCTCGACGCTCTCCCTTATGCGACTCCTGCATTAGGAAGCAGCCCAGTAGTAGGTTGAGGC
CGTTGAGCACCGCCGCCGCAAGGAATGGTGCATGCAAGGAGATGGCGCCCAACAGTCCCCCGGCCACGGG
GCCTGCCACCATACCCACGCCGAAACAAGCGCTCATGAGCCCGAAGTGGCGAGCCCGATCTTCCCCATCG
GTGATGTCGGCGATATAGGCGCCAGCAACCGCACCTGTGGCGCCGGTGATGCCGGCCACGATGCGTCCGG
CGTAGAGGATCGAGATCTCGATCCCGCGAAATTAATACGACTCACTATAGGGGAATTGTGAGCGGATAAC
AATTCCCCTCTAGAAATAATTTTGTTTAACTTTGGCCCAGGCGGCCAGGAGGGTCTCACATGTGGAGCCA
CCCGCAGTTCGAAAAAGAGCAGTCTGTGGCGAATTTAGTCGATATGCGCGATGTCAGTTTTACGCGTGGC
AATCGCTGCATCTTCGATAATATTTCCCTGACCGTGCCGCGAGGGAAGATCACGGCGATCATGGGGCCAT
CGGGCATCGGTAAAACGACGCTACTCCGTCTGATTGGCGGGCAAATCGCACCAGATCATGGTGAGATCCT
TTTCGATGGTGAGAATATTCCGGCGATGTCTCGTTCGCGCCTGTATACAGTGCGCAAACGGATGAGCATG
TTATTTCAGTCCGGGGCGTTGTTCACTGATATGAACGTATTTGACAACGTCGCCTATCCACTGCGCGAAC
ATACCCAACTTCCCGCGCCATTGTTGCATAGTACGGTGATGATGAAGCTGGAGGCCGTGGGGCTGCGTGG
AGCGGCTAAACTAATGCCTTCTGAACTTTCCGGTGGGATGGCGCGGCGTGCAGCGCTGGCGCGTGCGATT
GCGCTGGAGCCGGATCTCATCATGTTTGATGAACCTTTTGTTGGGCAAGATCCCATCACCATGGGCGTAC
TGGTGAAGCTGATTTCTGAGCTGAACAGCGCGCTGGGCGTGACTTGTGTGGTGGTTTCTCACGATGTGCC
GGAAGTGTTAAGTATTGCGGATCACGCCTGGATCCTGGCGGACAAAAAAATTGTCGCTCATGGCAGTGCC
CAGGCGTTGCAGGCGAATCCTGATCCGCGCGTACGTCAGTTTCTGGACGGGATAGCTGACGGGCCTGTTC
CGTTCCGCTATCCTGCCGGCGATGCGCACGCTGATCTTGCGGCGGGGAGTTAAGCCACTCATGCATCACC
ACCATCACCATGAAAATCTGTATTTTCAGAGCGAGTCACTGAGCTGGATGCAGACGGGTGACACGCTGGC
GTTATCCGGAGAGCTGGATCAGGACGTTTTGCTACCGCTTTGGGAAATGCGTGAGGAAGCGGTGAAGGGG
ATTACCTGCATCGATCTTAGCCGTGTCTCCCGCGTGGATACGGGGGGACTGGCACTGCTGCTCCATCTTA
TCGATCTGGCGAAAAAGCAGGGCAACAATGTGACGCTTCAGGGGGTAAACGACAAAGTGTATACCCTGGC
GAAATTGTATAATTTGCCTGCTGATGTTCTGCCTCGTTAAGAGAGACCGGCCAGGCCGGCCGATCCGGCT
GCTAACAAAGCCCGAAAGGAAGCTGAGTTGGCTGCTGCCACCGCTGAGCAATAACTAG
Features (pLannotate 1.2.2; 21 found; start..end, strand, type, name):
     81..509     +  rep_origin     f1 ori (sequence partly withheld): f1 bacteriophage origin of replication; arrow indicates direction of (+) strand synthesis
    611..644     +  protein_bind   loxP: Cre-mediated recombination occurs in the 8-bp core sequence (GCATACAT). Cre recombinase
    674..692     +  misc_feature   MCS (fragment): pBluescript multiple cloning site
    723..827     +  promoter       AmpR promoter: bla
    828..1688    +  CDS            AmpR: β-lactamase; bla; confers resistance to ampicillin, carbenicillin, and related antibiotics
   1859..2447    +  rep_origin     ori: high-copy-number ColE1/pMB1/pBR322/pUC origin of replication
   2633..2772    -  misc_feature   bom: basis of mobility region from pBR322
   2874..3065    -  CDS            rop: Rop protein, which maintains plasmids at low copy number; rop
   3082..3462    +  CDS            YPB1_ECOLX: Protein predicted: Swiss-Prot protein existence level 4. From Escherichia coli.
   3534..3825    -  CDS            TcR (fragment): tetracycline efflux protein; tet; confers resistance to tetracycline
   3840..3861    -  protein_bind   CAP binding site: CAP binding activates transcription in the presence of cAMP. E. coli catabolite activator protein
   3874..4956    -  CDS            lacI: lac repressor; lacI; The lac repressor binds to the lac operator to inhibit transcription in E. coli. This inhibition can be relieved by adding lactose or isopropyl-β-D-thiogalactopyranoside (IPTG).
   4957..5034    -  promoter       lacI promoter: lacI
   5042..5321    -  CDS            TcR (fragment): tetracycline efflux protein; tet; confers resistance to tetracycline
   5343..5361    +  promoter       T7 promoter: promoter for bacteriophage T7 RNA polymerase
   5362..5386    +  protein_bind   lac operator: The lac repressor binds to the lac operator to inhibit transcription in E. coli. This inhibition can be relieved by adding lactose or isopropyl-β-D-thiogalactopyranoside (IPTG). lac repressor encoded by lacI
   5443..5465    +  CDS            Strep-Tag II (fragment): peptide that binds Strep-Tactin®, an engineered form of streptavidin
   5467..6270    +  CDS            mlaF: MLAF_ECOLI - Also known as yrbF. Experimental evidence at protein level: Swiss-Prot protein existence level 1. Part of the ABC transporter complex MlaFEDB, which is involved in a phospholipid transport pathway that maintains lipid asymmetry in the outer membrane by retrograde trafficking of phospholipids from the outer membrane to the inner membrane. Responsible for energy coupling to the transport system. From Escherichia coli (strain K12).
   6320..6607    +  CDS            mlaB: MLAB_ECOLI - Also known as yrbB. Experimental evidence at protein level: Swiss-Prot protein existence level 1. Part of the ABC transporter complex MlaFEDB, which is involved in a phospholipid transport pathway that maintains lipid asymmetry in the outer membrane by retrograde trafficking of phospholipids from the outer membrane to the inner membrane (PubMed:19383799, PubMed:27529189). MlaB plays critical roles in both the assembly and activity of the complex. May act by modulating MlaF structure and stability (PubMed:27529189). From Escherichia coli (strain K12).
   6638..6687    +  CDS            SET1 (fragment): solubility-enhancement tag derived from T7 phage gene 10B
   6695..44      +  terminator     T7 terminator (across the origin): transcription terminator for bacteriophage T7 RNA polymerase
