[The description below was written by a language model from this plasmid's Addgene catalogue record and pLannotate feature annotations shown in this document.]
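Description:
pBEL2081 is a bacterial co-expression plasmid built on the pET21a backbone (about 6.7 kb in total) that produces two soluble components of the E. coli Mla phospholipid transport system, MlaF and MlaB. It carries the ColE1/pBR322-type origin together with the bom region and rop gene, an f1 phage origin, and the β-lactamase gene for ampicillin selection. The catalogue lists it as high copy, although rop is normally associated with reduced copy number. A loxP site and remnants of a tetracycline resistance gene are also annotated in the backbone; the record assigns them no function.

The insert sits between a T7 promoter with an adjacent lac operator and the T7 terminator, and the plasmid encodes lacI. Transcription therefore depends on T7 RNA polymerase supplied by the host and is inducible with IPTG. The two genes are arranged in tandem in the same orientation, with no second promoter annotated between them. MlaF, the ATPase subunit that energises the MlaFEDB ABC transporter, comes first with an N-terminal Strep-tag II. MlaB, which contributes to assembly and activity of the complex, follows. According to the catalogue it carries a 6xHis tag with a TEV protease cleavage site, though these elements are not separately annotated in the feature table.

MlaF carries three alanine substitutions (Y261A, L265A, L266A) near its C-terminus. The orthogonal tags allow purification of either subunit or the complex. The associated work concerns MlaFB structure and ABC transporter regulation, so the plasmid most plausibly serves to test the contribution of these residues, although the record does not state their specific role.
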