Addgene plasmid #155161: pBEL2081
Purpose: Expresses (Strep-MlaF_Y261A_L265A_L266A)-(6xHis-TEV-MlaB)
Depositing lab: Gira Bhabha & Damian Ekiert. Depositing organization: NYU Grossman School of Medicine. Publication: Structure of MlaFB uncovers novel mechanisms of ABC transporter regulation. Kolich LR, Chang YT, Coudray N, Giacometti SI, MacRae MR, Isom GL, Teran EM, Bhabha G, Ekiert DC. Elife. 2020 Jun 30;9. pii: 60030. doi: 10.7554/eLife.60030. PubMed 32602838.
Backbone
  Vector backbone: pET21a
  Backbone manufacturer: Thermo Fisher
  Backbone size w/o insert (bp): 5531
  Total vector size (bp): 6702
Growth in bacteria
  Bacterial resistance: Ampicillin, 100 μg/mL
  Growth temperature: 37°C
  Growth strain: DH5alpha
  Copy number: High Copy
Gene/Insert
  Gene/Insert name: MlaF-(6xHis-TEV-MlaB)
  Species: E. coli
  Insert size (bp): 1171
  Mutation: MlaF(Y261A_L265A_L266A)
  Cloning method: Gibson Cloning
  Sequencing primers: 5′ NA; 3′ NA
Terms and licenses: Academic/Nonprofit Terms; Industry Terms: Not Available to Industry
How to cite: pBEL2081 was a gift from Gira Bhabha & Damian Ekiert (Addgene plasmid # 155161 ; http://n2t.net/addgene:155161 ; RRID:Addgene_155161)
